>Addgene plasmid #182562 | PX552-mScn8a-3xV5-EF1-smFP-flag | addgene full sequence | sequence record 357871 | Addgene NGS Result
CCTGCAGGCAGCTGCGCGCTCGCTCGCTCACTGAGGCCGCCCGGGCGTCGGGCGACCTTTGGTCGCCCGG
CCTCAGTGAGCGAGCGAGCGCGCAGAGAGGGAGTGGCCAACTCCATCACTAGGGGTTCCTGCGGCCGCAC
GCGTGAGGGCCTATTTCCCATGATTCCTTCATATTTGCATATACGATACAAGGCTGTTAGAGAGATAATT
GGAATTAATTTGACTGTAAACACAAAGATATTAGTACAAAATACGTGACGTAGAAAGTAATAATTTCTTG
GGTAGTTTGCAGTTTTAAAATTATGTTTTAAAATGGACTATCATATGCTTACCGTAACTTGAAAGTATTT
CGATTTCTTGGCTTTATATATCTTGTGGAAAGGACGAAACACCCCGACAAGGAGAAGCAGCAGGTTTTAG
AGCTAGAAATAGCAAGTTAAAATAAGGCTAGTCCGTTATCAACTTGAAAAAGTGGCACCGAGTCGGTGCT
TTTTTTCTAGTACCGGTCCGCTGCTGCTTCTCCTTGTCGGTTCTGGATCGGGTGGGAAGCCTATACCCAA
TCCTCTCCTGGGGTTGGACAGCACCGGCAGTGGTAGCGGTGGCAAGCCCATCCCCAACCCCCTGCTGGGC
CTGGACTCCACCGGCTCCGGCAGTGGTGGAAAACCTATTCCCAACCCACTGCTGGGACTGGATTCTACAG
GCTCAGGTAGCGGCCCGCTGCTGCTTCTCCTTGTCGGTCTAGACCAAGGATCTGCGATCGCTCCGGTGCC
CGTCAGTGGGCAGAGCGCACATCGCCCACAGTCCCCGAGAAGTTGGGGGGAGGGGTCGGCAATTCGCTCC
GGTGCCCGTCAGTGGGCAGAGCGCACATCGCCCACAGTCCCCGAGAAGTTGGGGGGAGGGGTCGGCAATT
GAACGGGTGCCTAGAGAAGGTGGCGCGGGGTAAACTGGGAAAGTGATGTCGTGTACTGGCTCCGCCTTTT
TCCCGAGGGTGGGGGAGAACCGTATATAAGTGCAGTAGTCGCCGTGAACGTTCTTTTTCGCAACGGGTTT
GCCGCCAGAACACAGCTGAAGCTTCGAGGGGCTCGCATCTCTCCTTCACGCGCCCGCCGCCCTACCTGAG
GCCGCCATCCACGCCGGTTGAGTCGCGTTCTGCCGCCTCCCGCCTGTGGTGCCTCCTGAACTGCGTCCGC
CGTCTAGGTAAGTTTAAAGCTCAGGTCGAGACCGGGCCTTTGTCCGGCGCTCCCTTGGAGCCTACCTAGA
CTCAGCCGGCTCTCCACGCTTTGCCTGACCCTGCTTGCTCAACTCTACGTCTTTGTTTCGTTTTCTGTTC
TGCGCCGTTACAGATCCAAGCTGTGACCGGGTACCGCCACCATGGACTACAAGGACGACGACGATAAAGG
AGATTACAAAGATGACGATGATAAGGGCGATTATAAGGACGACGATGACAAGGGCGGCGTGTCGAAAGGC
GAGGAGCTGTTCACAGGCGTGGTCCCCATCCTGGTTGAGCTGGACGGTGACGTTAACGGCCACAAATTTA
GCGTACGTGGTGAGGGCGAGGGTGACGCTACCAACGGAAAGCTGACCCTGAAATTCATCTGCACAACTGG
CAAGCTGCCGGTGCCCTGGCCCACGCTGGTAACCACTCTGGGCGGAGGCGTTCAATGTTTCAGTCGTTAC
CCGGATCACATGAAGCAGCATGACTTCTTCAAGTCGGCCATGCCCGAAGGCTACGTGCAGGAGCGCACCA
TCAGTTTTAAGGATGACGGCACCTACAAGACTCGCGCCGAGGTCAAGTTCGAAGGAGACACCCTGGTTAA
TCGTATCGAGCTCAAAGGCATCGATTTCAAGGAGGACGGAAATATTCTGGGCCACAAGCTGGAGTACAAT
TTTAACAGCCACAATGTTTACATTACTGCCGACAAGCAGAAGAACGGCATCAAGGCTAATTTCAAGATTC
GTCACAATGTGGAGGGAGGCGACTATAAGGATGACGATGACAAACAACAAGACTATAAGGACGATGATGA
CAAAGGTCAGCAAGGCGATTACAAGGACGATGACGATAAGCAGCAAGATTACAAGGATGATGATGATAAG
GGAGGCGACGGAAGCGTGCAGCTGGCAGATCATTACCAACAGAACACGCCCATTGGTGACGGTCCAGTCC
TGCTGCCTGATAACCACTACTTGTCCACCCAGTCGGTGCTGTCGAAGGACCCGAACGAGAAGCGTGACCA
CATGGTGCTGCTGGAGTTCGTGACCGCCGCAGGAATCACCCTCGGCATGGATGAGCTTTACAAGGGCGGA
GATTATAAAGATGACGACGACAAGGGCGACTACAAAGATGATGATGACAAGGGTGACTACAAAGACGACG
ATGATAAATAAGAATTCGATATCAAGCTTATCGATACCGAGCGCTGCTCGAGAGATCTACGGGTGGCATC
CCTGTGACCCCTCCCCAGTGCCTCTCCTGGCCCTGGAAGTTGCCACTCCAGTGCCCACCAGCCTTGTCCT
AATAAAATTAAGTTGCATCATTTTGTCTGACTAGGTGTCCTTCTATAATATTATGGGGTGGAGGGGGGTG
GTATGGAGCAAGGGGCAAGTTGGGAAGACAACCTGTAGGGCCTGCGGGGTCTATTGGGAACCAAGCTGGA
GTGCAGTGGCACAATCTTGGCTCACTGCAATCTCCGCCTCCTGGGTTCAAGCGATTCTCCTGCCTCAGCC
TCCCGAGTTGTTGGGATTCCAGGCATGCATGACCAGGCTCAGCTAATTTTTGTTTTTTTGGTAGAGACGG
GGTTTCACCATATTGGCCAGGCTGGTCTCCAACTCCTAATCTCAGGTGATCTACCCACCTTGGCCTCCCA
AATTGCTGGGATTACAGGCGTGAACCACTGCTCCCTTCCCTGTCCTTCTGATTTTGTAGGTAACCACGTG
CGGACCGAGCGGCCGCAGGAACCCCTAGTGATGGAGTTGGCCACTCCCTCTCTGCGCGCTCGCTCGCTCA
CTGAGGCCGGGCGACCAAAGGTCGCCCGACGCCCGGGCTTTGCCCGGGCGGCCTCAGTGAGCGAGCGAGC
GCGCAGCTGCCTGCAGGGGCGCCTGATGCGGTATTTTCTCCTTACGCATCTGTGCGGTATTTCACACCGC
ATA
[95 nt withheld, positions 3154-3248]
T
[46 nt withheld, positions 3250-3295]
C
[141 nt withheld, positions 3297-3437]
CCTTTGACGTTGGAGTCCACGTTCTTT
[37 nt withheld, positions 3465-3501]
ACTCTATCTCGGGCTATTCTTTTGATTTATAAGGGATTTTGCCGATTTCGGTCTATTGGTTAAAAAATGA
GCTGATTTAACAAAAATTTAACGCGAATTTTAACAAAATATTAACGTTTACAATTTTATGGTGCACTCTC
AGTACAATCTGCTCTGATGCCGCATAGTTAAGCCAGCCCCGACACCCGCCAACACCCGCTGACGCGCCCT
GACGGGCTTGTCTGCTCCCGGCATCCGCTTACAGACAAGCTGTGACCGTCTCCGGGAGCTGCATGTGTCA
GAGGTTTTCACCGTCATCACCGAAACGCGCGAGACGAAAGGGCCTCGTGATACGCCTATTTTTATAGGTT
AATGTCATGATAATAATGGTTTCTTAGACGTCAGGTGGCACTTTTCGGGGAAATGTGCGCGGAACCCCTA
TTTGTTTATTTTTCTAAATACATTCAAATATGTATCCGCTCATGAGACAATAACCCTGATAAATGCTTCA
ATAATATTGAAAAAGGAAGAGTATGAGTATTCAACATTTCCGTGTCGCCCTTATTCCCTTTTTTGCGGCA
TTTTGCCTTCCTGTTTTTGCTCACCCAGAAACGCTGGTGAAAGTAAAAGATGCTGAAGATCAGTTGGGTG
CACGAGTGGGTTACATCGAACTGGATCTCAACAGCGGTAAGATCCTTGAGAGTTTTCGCCCCGAAGAACG
TTTTCCAATGATGAGCACTTTTAAAGTTCTGCTATGTGGCGCGGTATTATCCCGTATTGACGCCGGGCAA
GAGCAACTCGGTCGCCGCATACACTATTCTCAGAATGACTTGGTTGAGTACTCACCAGTCACAGAAAAGC
ATCTTACGGATGGCATGACAGTAAGAGAATTATGCAGTGCTGCCATAACCATGAGTGATAACACTGCGGC
CAACTTACTTCTGACAACGATCGGAGGACCGAAGGAGCTAACCGCTTTTTTGCACAACATGGGGGATCAT
GTAACTCGCCTTGATCGTTGGGAACCGGAGCTGAATGAAGCCATACCAAACGACGAGCGTGACACCACGA
TGCCTGTAGCAATGGCAACAACGTTGCGCAAACTATTAACTGGCGAACTACTTACTCTAGCTTCCCGGCA
ACAATTAATAGACTGGATGGAGGCGGATAAAGTTGCAGGACCACTTCTGCGCTCGGCCCTTCCGGCTGGC
TGGTTTATTGCTGATAAATCTGGAGCCGGTGAGCGTGGGTCTCGCGGTATCATTGCAGCACTGGGGCCAG
ATGGTAAGCCCTCCCGTATCGTAGTTATCTACACGACGGGGAGTCAGGCAACTATGGATGAACGAAATAG
ACAGATCGCTGAGATAGGTGCCTCACTGATTAAGCATTGGTAACTGTCAGACCAAGTTTACTCATATATA
CTTTAGATTGATTTAAAACTTCATTTTTAATTTAAAAGGATCTAGGTGAAGATCCTTTTTGATAATCTCA
TGACCAAAATCCCTTAACGTGAGTTTTCGTTCCACTGAGCGTCAGACCCCGTAGAAAAGATCAAAGGATC
TTCTTGAGATCCTTTTTTTCTGCGCGTAATCTGCTGCTTGCAAACAAAAAAACCACCGCTACCAGCGGTG
GTTTGTTTGCCGGATCAAGAGCTACCAACTCTTTTTCCGAAGGTAACTGGCTTCAGCAGAGCGCAGATAC
CAAATACTGTTCTTCTAGTGTAGCCGTAGTTAGGCCACCACTTCAAGAACTCTGTAGCACCGCCTACATA
CCTCGCTCTGCTAATCCTGTTACCAGTGGCTGCTGCCAGTGGCGATAAGTCGTGTCTTACCGGGTTGGAC
TCAAGACGATAGTTACCGGATAAGGCGCAGCGGTCGGGCTGAACGGGGGGTTCGTGCACACAGCCCAGCT
TGGAGCGAACGACCTACACCGAACTGAGATACCTACAGCGTGAGCTATGAGAAAGCGCCACGCTTCCCGA
AGGGAGAAAGGCGGACAGGTATCCGGTAAGCGGCAGGGTCGGAACAGGAGAGCGCACGAGGGAGCTTCCA
GGGGGAAACGCCTGGTATCTTTATAGTCCTGTCGGGTTTCGCCACCTCTGACTTGAGCGTCGATTTTTGT
GATGCTCGTCAGGGGGGCGGAGCCTATGGAAAAACGCCAGCAACGCGGCCTTTTTACGGTTCCTGGCCTT
TTGCTGGCCTTTTGCTCACATGT
Features (pLannotate 1.2.2; 21 found; start..end, strand, type, name):
     12..39      +  repeat_region  AAV2 ITR (fragment): inverted terminal repeat of adeno-associated virus serotype 2 inverted
     68..95      +  repeat_region  AAV2 ITR (fragment): inverted terminal repeat of adeno-associated virus serotype 2 inverted
    145..385     +  promoter       U6 promoter: RNA polymerase III promoter for human U6 snRNA
    414..489     +  misc_RNA       gRNA scaffold: guide RNA scaffold for the Streptococcus pyogenes CRISPR/Cas9 system
    778..834     +  promoter       EF-1α core promoter (fragment): core promoter for human elongation factor EF-1α
    854..1065    +  promoter       EF-1α core promoter: core promoter for human elongation factor EF-1α
   1078..1346    +  LTR            5' LTR (truncated): truncated 5' long terminal repeat (LTR) from human T-cell leukemia virus (HTLV) type 1
   1372..1391    +  CDS            5xFLAG (fragment): five tandem FLAG® epitope tags
   1429..1452    +  CDS            FLAG: FLAG® epitope tag, followed by an enterokinase cleavage site
   1462..2304    +  CDS            Superfolder GFP: Superfolder GFP is a basic (constitutively fluorescent) green fluorescent protein published in 2005, derived from Aequorea victoria. It is reported to be a very rapidly-maturing weak dimer.
   2338..2354    +  CDS            3xFLAG (fragment): three tandem FLAG® epitope tags
   2392..2419    +  misc_feature   MCS (fragment): pBluescript multiple cloning site
   2441..2917    +  polyA_signal   hGH poly(A) signal: human growth hormone polyadenylation signal
   2957..3097    +  repeat_region  AAV2 ITR: inverted terminal repeat of adeno-associated virus serotype 2 inverted
   3102..3153    -  misc_feature   bom (fragment): basis of mobility region from pBR322
   3172..3627    +  rep_origin     f1 ori (sequence partly withheld): f1 bacteriophage origin of replication; arrow indicates direction of (+) strand synthesis
   3628..3677    -  misc_feature   bom (fragment): basis of mobility region from pBR322
   3779..3814    -  CDS            rop (fragment): Rop protein, which maintains plasmids at low copy number; rop
   3909..4013    +  promoter       AmpR promoter: bla
   4014..4874    +  CDS            AmpR: β-lactamase; bla; confers resistance to ampicillin, carbenicillin, and related antibiotics
   5045..5633    +  rep_origin     ori: high-copy-number ColE1/pMB1/pBR322/pUC origin of replication
