[The description below was written by a language model from this plasmid's Addgene catalogue record and pLannotate feature annotations shown in this document.]
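Description:
PX552-mScn8a-3xV5-EF1-smFP-flag is an AAV transfer plasmid built on the PX552 CRISPR backbone and designed to knock a 3xV5 epitope tag into the C-terminus of the mouse voltage-gated sodium channel Nav1.6 (Scn8a). It is propagated in bacteria through a high-copy ColE1/pUC-type origin with ampicillin selection (AmpR under its own bla promoter) and also carries an f1 phage origin. The payload is flanked by AAV2 inverted terminal repeats, which allow packaging of the intervening DNA into recombinant AAV. The right ITR is annotated as complete, whereas only short fragments of the left ITR were detected in the sequencing result, a common finding with these structured repeats.

Between the ITRs there are two functional units. A human U6 Pol III promoter drives a guide RNA with the S. pyogenes Cas9 scaffold, directed against mouse Scn8a. According to the catalogue entry this first insert also includes the 3xV5 donor DNA, which is not separately annotated but presumably lies in the unannotated stretch between the gRNA scaffold and the EF-1α promoter. The second unit is a reporter: an EF-1α core promoter combined with an HTLV-1 LTR-derived segment expresses smFP-flag, a "spaghetti monster" protein based on a superfolder GFP scaffold studded with multiple FLAG epitopes, terminated by the hGH polyadenylation signal. This marker lets transduced or transfected cells be identified by anti-FLAG staining.

No Cas9 coding sequence is annotated, so the nuclease must be provided separately. The construct is used to tag endogenous Nav1.6 with V5 so that its localization and dynamics can be studied.
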