Addgene plasmid #182562: PX552-mScn8a-3xV5-EF1-smFP-flag
Purpose: For mouse Nav1.6 knockin with 3xV5 at the C-terminal
Depositing lab: James Zhe Liu. Depositing organization: HHMI, Janelia Research Campus. Publication: Direct Observation of Compartment-Specific Localization and Dynamics of Voltage-Gated Sodium Channels. Liu H, Wang HG, Pitt GS, Liu ZJ. J Neurosci. 2022 Jun 6;42(28):5482-98. doi: 10.1523/JNEUROSCI.0086-22.2022. PubMed 35672149.
Backbone
  Vector backbone: PX552
  Vector type: AAV, CRISPR
Growth in bacteria
  Bacterial resistance: Ampicillin, 100 μg/mL
  Growth temperature: 37°C
  Growth strain: NEB Stable
  Copy number: Unknown
Gene/Insert 1
  Gene/Insert name: mouse Scn8a gRNA and 3xV5 donor DNA
  Species: M. musculus (mouse)
  GenBank ID: NM_001077499.2
  Promoter: U6
  Cloning method: Restriction Enzyme; 5′ cloning site AgeI (not destroyed); 3′ cloning site XbaI (not destroyed)
  Sequencing primers: 5′ TTCTTGGGTAGTTTGCAGTTTT
Gene/Insert 2
  Gene/Insert name: smFP-flag
  Insert size (bp): 1014
  Promoter: EF1
  Cloning method: Restriction Enzyme; 5′ cloning site KpnI (not destroyed); 3′ cloning site EcoRI (not destroyed)
  Sequencing primers: 5′ CCTACCTAGACTCAGC; 3′ CCGCAGGCCCTACAGGTTG
Terms and licenses: Academic/Nonprofit Terms; Industry Terms: Not Available to Industry
How to cite: PX552-mScn8a-3xV5-EF1-smFP-flag was a gift from James Zhe Liu (Addgene plasmid # 182562 ; http://n2t.net/addgene:182562 ; RRID:Addgene_182562)
